>Addgene plasmid #53337 | SIGLE-bio-His | depositor full sequence | sequence record 83067 | SIGLE-bio-His sequence 8072 bps
GTCGACCTCCATCACGGCCTATAAGAGTGAGGGGGAGTCAGCGGAGTTCTCCTTCCCACTCAACCTTGGA
GAGGAAAGCCTGCAGGGAGAGTTGAGATGGAAGGCAGAGAAGGCTCCTTCTTCCCAGTCCTGGATCACCT
TCTCCCTAAAGAACCAAAAGGTGTCTGTGCAGAAGTCTACTAGCAACCCCAAGTTCCAGCTGTCCGAAAC
GCTCCCACTCACCCTTCAGATACCCCAGGTCTCCCTTCAGTTTGCTGGTTCTGGCAACCTGACCCTGACT
CTGGACAGAGGGATACTGTATCAGGAAGTGAACCTGGTGGTGATGAAAGTGACTCAGCCCGACAGCAACA
CTTTGACCTGTGAGGTGATGGGACCCACCTCACCCAAGATGAGACTGATCTTGAAGCAGGAGAATCAGGA
GGCCAGGGTCTCCAGGCAGGAGAAAGTGATTCAAGTGCAGGCCCCTGAAGCAGGGGTGTGGCAATGTCTA
CTGAGTGAAGGTGAAGAGGTCAAGATGGACTCCAAGATCCAGGTTTTATCCAAAGGGTTGAATTCCGGCA
GCCTGCACCACATCCTGGACGCCCAGAAGATGCTGTGGAACCACAGGGACAGGAACCTGCCTCCTCTGGC
CCCTCTGGGCCCCCACCACCATCACCACCATTGAGTCTAGACACGTGATTAATTAAGGATCCCCCGACCT
CGACCTCTGGCTAATAAAGGAAATTTATTTTCATTGCAATAGTGTGTTGGAATTTTTTGTGTCTCTCACT
CGGAAGGACATATGGGAGGGCAAATCATTTGGTCGAGATCCCTCGGAGATCTCTAGCTAGAGGATCGATC
CCCGCCCCGGACGAACTAAACCTGACTACGACATCTCTGCCCCTTCTTCGCGGGGCAGTGCATGTAATCC
CTTCAGTTGGTTGGTACAACTTGCCAACTGGGCCCTGTTCCACATGTGACACGGGGGGGGACCAAACACA
AAGGGGTTCTCTGACTGTAGTTGACATCCTTATAAATGGATGTGCACATTTGCCAACACTGAGTGGCTTT
CATCCTGGAGCAGACTTTGCAGTCTGTGGACTGCAACACAACATTGCCTTTATGTGTAACTCTTGGCTGA
AGCTCTTACACCAATGCTGGGGGACATGTACCTCCCAGGGGCCCAGGAAGACTACGGGAGGCTACACCAA
CGTCAATCAGAGGGGCCTGTGTAGCTACCGATAAGCGGACCCTCAAGAGGGCATTAGCAATAGTGTTTAT
AAGGCCCCCTTGTTAACCCTAAACGGGTAGCATATGCTTCCCGGGTAGTAGTATATACTATCCAGACTAA
CCCTAATTCAATAGCATATGTTACCCAACGGGAAGCATATGCTATCGAATTAGGGTTAGTAAAAGGGTCC
TAAGGAACAGCGATATCTCCCACCCCATGAGCTGTCACGGTTTTATTTACATGGGGTCAGGATTCCACGA
GGGTAGTGAACCATTTTAGTCACAAGGGCAGTGGCTGAAGATCAAGGAGCGGGCAGTGAACTCTCCTGAA
TCTTCGCCTGCTTCTTCATTCTCCTTCGTTTAGCTAATAGAATAACTGCTGAGTTGTGAACAGTAAGGTG
TATGTGAGGTGCTCGAAAACAAGGTTTCAGGTGACGCCCCCAGAATAAAATTTGGACGGGGGGTTCAGTG
GTGGCATTGTGCTATGACACCAATATAACCCTCACAAACCCCTTGGGCAATAAATACTAGTGTAGGAATG
AAACATTCTGAATATCTTTAACAATAGAAATCCATGGGGTGGGGACAAGCCGTAAAGACTGGATGTCCAT
CTCACACGAATTTATGGCTATGGGCAACACATAATCCTAGTGCAATATGATACTGGGGTTATTAAGATGT
GTCCCAGGCAGGGACCAAGACAGGTGAACCATGTTGTTACACTCTATTTGTAACAAGGGGAAAGAGAGTG
GACGCCGACAGCAGCGGACTCCACTGGTTGTCTCTAACACCCCCGAAAATTAAACGGGGCTCCACGCCAA
TGGGGCCCATAAACAAAGACAAGTGGCCACTCTTTTTTTTGAAATTGTGGAGTGGGGGCACGCGTCAGCC
CCCACACGCCGCCCTGCGGTTTTGGACTGTAAAATAAGGGTGTAATAACTTGGCTGATTGTAACCCCGCT
AACCACTGCGGTCAAACCACTTGCCCACAAAACCACTAATGGCACCCCGGGGAATACCTGCATAAGTAGG
TGGGCGGGCCAAGATAGGGGCGCGATTGCTGCGATCTGGAGGACAAATTACACACACTTGCGCCTGAGCG
CCAAGCACAGGGTTGTTGGTCCTCATATTCACGAGGTCGCTGAGAGCACGGTGGGCTAATGTTGCCATGG
GTAGCATATACTACCCAAATATCTGGATAGCATATGCTATCCTAATCTATATCTGGGTAGCATAGGCTAT
CCTAATCTATATCTGGGTAGCATATGCTATCCTAATCTATATCTGGGTAGTATATGCTATCCTAATTTAT
ATCTGGGTAGCATAGGCTATCCTAATCTATATCTGGGTAGCATATGCTATCCTAATCTATATCTGGGTAG
TATATGCTATCCTAATCTGTATCCGGGTAGCATATGCTATCCTAATAGAGATTAGGGTAGTATATGCTAT
CCTAATTTATATCTGGGTAGCATATACTACCCAAATATCTGGATAGCATATGCTATCCTAATCTATATCT
GGGTAGCATATGCTATCCTAATCTATATCTGGGTAGCATAGGCTATCCTAATCTATATCTGGGTAGCATA
TGCTATCCTAATCTATATCTGGGTAGTATATGCTATCCTAATTTATATCTGGGTAGCATAGGCTATCCTA
ATCTATATCTGGGTAGCATATGCTATCCTAATCTATATCTGGGTAGTATATGCTATCCTAATCTGTATCC
GGGTAGCATATGCTATCCTCATGATAAGCTGTCAAACATGAGAATTTTCTTGAAGACGAAAGGGCCTCGT
GATACGCCTATTTTTATAGGTTAATGTCATGATAATAATGGTTTCTTAGACGTCAGGTGGCACTTTTCGG
GGAAATGTGCGCGGAACCCCTATTTGTTTATTTTTCTAAATACATTCAAATATGTATCCGCTCATGAGAC
AATAACCCTGATAAATGCTTCAATAATATTGAAAAAGGAAGAGTATGAGTATTCAACATTTCCGTGTCGC
CCTTATTCCCTTTTTTGCGGCATTTTGCCTTCCTGTTTTTGCTCACCCAGAAACGCTGGTGAAAGTAAAA
GATGCTGAAGATCAGTTGGGTGCACGAGTGGGTTACATCGAACTGGATCTCAACAGCGGTAAGATCCTTG
AGAGTTTTCGCCCCGAAGAACGTTTTCCAATGATGAGCACTTTTAAAGTTCTGCTATGTGGCGCGGTATT
ATCCCGTGTTGACGCCGGGCAAGAGCAACTCGGTCGCCGCATACACTATTCTCAGAATGACTTGGTTGAG
TACTCACCAGTCACAGAAAAGCATCTTACGGATGGCATGACAGTAAGAGAATTATGCAGTGCTGCCATAA
CCATGAGTGATAACACTGCGGCCAACTTACTTCTGACAACGATCGGAGGACCGAAGGAGCTAACCGCTTT
TTTGCACAACATGGGGGATCATGTAACTCGCCTTGATCGTTGGGAACCGGAGCTGAATGAAGCCATACCA
AACGACGAGCGTGACACCACGATGCCTGCAGCAATGGCAACAACGTTGCGCAAACTATTAACTGGCGAAC
TACTTACTCTAGCTTCCCGGCAACAATTAATAGACTGGATGGAGGCGGATAAAGTTGCAGGACCACTTCT
GCGCTCGGCCCTTCCGGCTGGCTGGTTTATTGCTGATAAATCTGGAGCCGGTGAGCGTGGGTCTCGCGGT
ATCATTGCAGCACTGGGGCCAGATGGTAAGCCCTCCCGTATCGTAGTTATCTACACGACGGGGAGTCAGG
CAACTATGGATGAACGAAATAGACAGATCGCTGAGATAGGTGCCTCACTGATTAAGCATTGGTAACTGTC
AGACCAAGTTTACTCATATATACTTTAGATTGATTTAAAACTTCATTTTTAATTTAAAAGGATCTAGGTG
AAGATCCTTTTTGATAATCTCATGACCAAAATCCCTTAACGTGAGTTTTCGTTCCACTGAGCGTCAGACC
CCGTAGAAAAGATCAAAGGATCTTCTTGAGATCCTTTTTTTCTGCGCGTAATCTGCTGCTTGCAAACAAA
AAAACCACCGCTACCAGCGGTGGTTTGTTTGCCGGATCAAGAGCTACCAACTCTTTTTCCGAAGGTAACT
GGCTTCAGCAGAGCGCAGATACCAAATACTGTTCTTCTAGTGTAGCCGTAGTTAGGCCACCACTTCAAGA
ACTCTGTAGCACCGCCTACATACCTCGCTCTGCTAATCCTGTTACCAGTGGCTGCTGCCAGTGGCGATAA
GTCGTGTCTTACCGGGTTGGACTCAAGACGATAGTTACCGGATAAGGCGCAGCGGTCGGGCTGAACGGGG
GGTTCGTGCACACAGCCCAGCTTGGAGCGAACGACCTACACCGAACTGAGATACCTACAGCGTGAGCTAT
GAGAAAGCGCCACGCTTCCCGAAGGGAGAAAGGCGGACAGGTATCCGGTAAGCGGCAGGGTCGGAACAGG
AGAGCGCACGAGGGAGCTTCCAGGGGGAAACGCCTGGTATCTTTATAGTCCTGTCGGGTTTCGCCACCTC
TGACTTGAGCGTCGATTTTTGTGATGCTCGTCAGGGGGGCGGAGCCTATGGAAAAACGCCAGCAACGCGG
CCTTTTTACGGTTCCTGGCCTTTTGCTGGCCTTTTGCTCACATGTTCTTTCCTGCGTTATCCCCTGATTC
TGTGGATAACCGTATTACCGCCTTTGAGTGAGCTGATACCGCTCGCCGCAGCCGAACGACCGAGCGCAGC
GAGTCAGTGAGCGAGGAAGCGGAAGAGCGCCCAATACGCAAACCGCCTCTCCCCGCGCGTTGGCCGATTC
ATTAATGCAGCTGGCACGACAGGTTTCCCGACTGGAAAGCGGGCAGTGAGCGCAACGCAATTAATGTGAG
TTAGCTCACTCATTAGGCACCCCAGGCTTTACACTTTATGCTTCCGGCTCGTATGTTGTGTGGAATTGTG
AGCGGATAACAATTTCACACAGGAAACAGCTATGACCATGATTACGCCAAGCTCTAGCTAGAGGTCGACC
AATTCTCATGTTTGACAGCTTATCATCGCAGATCCGGGCAACGTTGTTGCCATTGCTGCAGGCGCAGAAC
TGGTAGGTATGGAAGATCTATACATTGAATCAATATTGGCAATTAGCCATATTAGTCATTGGTTATATAG
CATAAATCAATATTGGCTATTGGCCATTGCATACGTTGTATCTATATCATAATATGTACATTTATATTGG
CTCATGTCCAATATGACCGCCATGTTGACATTGATTATTGACTAGTTATTAATAGTAATCAATTACGGGG
TCATTAGTTCATAGCCCATATATGGAGTTCCGCGTTACATAACTTACGGTAAATGGCCCGCCTGGCTGAC
CGCCCAACGACCCCCGCCCATTGACGTCAATAATGACGTATGTTCCCATAGTAACGCCAATAGGGACTTT
CCATTGACGTCAATGGGTGGAGTATTTACGGTAAACTGCCCACTTGGCAGTACATCAAGTGTATCATATG
CCAAGTCCGCCCCCTATTGACGTCAATGACGGTAAATGGCCCGCCTGGCATTATGCCCAGTACATGACCT
TACGGGACTTTCCTACTTGGCAGTACATCTACGTATTAGTCATCGCTATTACCATGGTGATGCGGTTTTG
GCAGTACACCAATGGGCGTGGATAGCGGTTTGACTCACGGGGATTTCCAAGTCTCCACCCCATTGACGTC
AATGGGAGTTTGTTTTGGCACCAAAATCAACGGGACTTTCCAAAATGTCGTAATAACCCCGCCCCGTTGA
CGCAAATGGGCGGTAGGCGTGTACGGTGGGAGGTCTATATAAGCAGAGCTCGTTTAGTGAACCGTCAGAT
CCTCACTCTCTTCCGCATCGCTGTCTGCGAGGGCCAGCTGTTGGGCTCGCGGTTGAGGACAAACTCTTCG
CGGTCTTTCCAGTACTCTTGGATCGGAAACCCGTCGGCCTCCGAACGGTACTCCGCCACCGAGGGACCTG
AGCGAGTCCGCATCGACCGGATCGGAAAACCTCTCGAGAAAGGCGTCTAACCAGTCACAGTCGCAAGGTA
GGCTGAGCACCGTGGCGGGCGGCAGCGGGTGGCGGTCGGGGTTGTTTCTGGCGGAGGTGCTGCTGATGAT
GTAATTAAAGTAGGCGGTCTTGAGACGGCGGATGGTCGAGGTGAGGTGTGGCAGGCTTGAGATCCAGCTG
TTGGGGTGAGTACTCCCTCTCAAAAGCGGGCATTACTTCTGCGCTAAGATTGTCAGTTTCCAAAAACGAG
GAGGATTTGATATTCACCTGGCCCGATCTGGCCATACACTTGAGTGACAATGACATCCACTTTGCCTTTC
TCTCCACAGGTGTCCACTCCCAGGTCCAAGTTTAAACTGCGGCCGCCACCATGGATCTGCTGCTGCTCCT
CCTGCCTCCCCTGCTGTGTGGCAGAGTGGGCGCCAAAGAGCAGAAGGACTATCTGCTGACCATGCAGAAA
AGCGTGACCGTGCAGGAAGGCCTCTGCGTCAGCGTGCTGTGCAGCTTCAGCTACCCCCAGAACGGCTGGA
CAGCCAGCGATCCTGTGCACGGCTACTGGTTCAGAGCCGGCGACCACGTGTCCAGAAACATCCCCGTGGC
CACCAACAATCCCGCCAGAGCTGTGCAGGAAGAGACACGGGACCGGTTCCATCTGCTGGGCGACCCTCAG
AACAAGGACTGCACCCTGAGCATCCGGGACACCAGAGAGAGCGACGCCGGCACCTACGTGTTCTGCGTGG
AGCGGGGCAACATGAAGTGGAACTACAAGTACGACCAGCTGTCCGTGAACGTGACCGCCTCCCAGGATCT
GCTGTCCCGGTACAGACTGGAAGTGCCCGAGAGCGTCACAGTCCAGGAAGGGCTCTGCGTCAGCGTCCCC
TGCAGCGTGCTGTACCCCCACTACAACTGGACCGCCAGCAGCCCTGTGTACGGCAGCTGGTTCAAAGAGG
GCGCCGACATCCCCTGGGACATTCCAGTGGCCACAAACACCCCCAGCGGCAAGGTCCAGGAAGATACCCA
CGGCCGGTTTCTGCTGCTGGGAGATCCACAGACCAACAACTGCAGCCTGTCCATCAGGGACGCCAGAAAG
GGCGACAGCGGCAAGTACTACTTCCAGGTGGAGAGGGGCAGCCGCAAGTGGAATTACATCTACGACAAAC
TGAGCGTGCACGTGACAGCCCTGACCCACATGCCCACCTTCAGCATCCCCGGCACCCTGGAAAGCGGCCA
CCCCCGGAACCTGACCTGTAGCGTGCCTTGGGCCTGCGAGCAGGGCACCCCTCCCACCATCACATGGATG
GGCGCCAGCGTGTCCAGCCTGGACCCTACCATCACCCGGTCCAGCATGCTGTCCCTGATCCCCCAGCCTC
AGGATCACGGCACCAGCCTGACCTGTCAGGTCACACTGCCTGGCGCTGGCGTGACCATGACCAGAGCCGT
GCGGCTGAACATCTCCTACCCCCCCCAGAATCTGACCATGACAGTGTTCCAGGGCGACGGCACCGCCAGC
ACCACCCTGAGAAACGGCAGCGCCCTGTCTGTGCTGGAAGGCCAGAGCCTGCACCTCGTGTGCGCCGTGG
ACAGCAACCCTCCCGCCAGACTGAGCTGGACCTGGGGCTCTCTGACCCTCAGCCCCAGCCAGAGCAGCAA
CCTGGGCGTCCTGGAACTCCCCCGGGTGCACGTGAAGGACGAGGGCGAGTTCACCTGTAGAGCCCAGAAC
CCCCTGGGCAGCCAGCACATCTCCCTGAGCCTGAGCCTGCAGAACGAGTACACCGGCAAGATGCGGCCTA
TCAGCGGCGTGACAGGCGCGCC
Features (pLannotate 1.2.2; 19 found; start..end, strand, type, name):
      2..553     +  CDS            Cd4 (fragment): CD4_RAT - Experimental evidence at protein level: Swiss-Prot protein existence level 1. Integral membrane glycoprotein that plays an essential role in the immune response and serves multiple functions in responses against both external and internal offenses. In T-cells, functions primarily as a coreceptor for MHC class II molecule:peptide complex. The antigens presented by class II peptides are derived from extracellular proteins while class I peptides are derived from cytosolic proteins. Interacts simultaneously with the T-cell receptor (TCR) and the MHC class II presented by antigen presenti
    713..768     +  polyA_signal   β-globin poly(A) signal: rabbit β-globin polyadenylation signal (Gil and Proudfoot, 1987)
   1282..2963    -  rep_origin     oriP (fragment): Epstein-Barr virus oriP replication origin (Yates et al., 2000)
   3090..3194    +  promoter       AmpR promoter: bla
   3195..4055    +  CDS            AmpR: β-lactamase; bla; confers resistance to ampicillin, carbenicillin, and related antibiotics
   4226..4814    +  rep_origin     ori: high-copy-number ColE1/pMB1/pBR322/pUC origin of replication
   4997..5089    +  CDS            lacI (fragment): lac repressor; lacI; The lac repressor binds to the lac operator to inhibit transcription in E. coli. This inhibition can be relieved by adding lactose or isopropyl-β-D-thiogalactopyranoside (IPTG).
   5102..5123    +  protein_bind   CAP binding site: CAP binding activates transcription in the presence of cAMP. E. coli catabolite activator protein
   5138..5168    +  promoter       lac promoter: promoter for the E. coli lac operon
   5176..5192    +  protein_bind   lac operator: The lac repressor binds to the lac operator to inhibit transcription in E. coli. This inhibition can be relieved by adding lactose or isopropyl-β-D-thiogalactopyranoside (IPTG). lac repressor encoded by lacI
   5262..5278    +  promoter       tet promoter (fragment): E. coli promoter for tetracycline efflux protein gene
   5288..5313    -  CDS            bla(M) (fragment): β-lactamase lacking the signal sequence; bla(M); allows cytosolic expression of β-lactamase
   5487..5866    +  enhancer       CMV enhancer: human cytomegalovirus immediate early enhancer
   5868..6067    +  promoter       CMV promoter: human cytomegalovirus (CMV) immediate early promoter
   6135..6173    +  misc_feature   Ad SA (fragment): adenovirus major late transcript splice acceptor (Friedrich and Soriano, 1991)
   6206..6415    -  CDS            PTP (fragment): TERM_ADE02 - Experimental evidence at protein level: Swiss-Prot protein existence level 1. Protein covalently bound to the viral DNA that acts as a primer for viral genomic replication by DNA strand displacement. Assembles on the viral origin of replication in an initiation complex with viral polymerase, DBP, host NFIA and host POU2F1/OCT1. During initiation, the polymerase covalently couples the first dCTP with Ser- 580 of pTP. The terminal protein stimulates the template activity over 20 fold compared to protein-free templates. Neo-synthesized viral genomes are linked to two preterminal prot
   6446..6535    +  intron         chimeric intron (fragment): chimera between introns from adenovirus and immunoglobulin heavy chain genes
   6554..6600    +  CDS            IgH signal sequence (fragment): signal sequence from the mouse immunoglobulin heavy chain variable region
   6631..13      +  CDS            SIGLEC12 (fragment) (across the origin): SIG12_HUMAN - Also known as SIGLECL1, SLG. Experimental evidence at protein level: Swiss-Prot protein existence level 1. Putative adhesion molecule that mediates sialic-acid dependent binding to cells. The sialic acid recognition site may be masked by cis interactions with sialic acids on the same cell surface. From Homo sapiens (Human).
