[The description below was written by a language model from this plasmid's Addgene catalogue record, the feature table of its GenBank file and pLannotate feature annotations shown in this document.]
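Description:
SIGLE-bio-His is a mammalian expression plasmid built on the pTT3 backbone for producing the soluble ectodomain of human SIGLEC12 (sialic acid-binding Ig-like lectin 12) as a secreted recombinant protein. The chemically synthesised insert of about 1.45 kb sits between retained NotI and AscI sites in an 8,072 bp plasmid. It is fused in frame at its C terminus to backbone-encoded rat CD4 domains 3 and 4, an enzymatic biotinylation sequence, a linker and a His tag. In the full-sequence annotation, the SIGLEC12 coding region runs across the numbering origin directly into the rat Cd4 fragment, which fits this fusion design. The short biotinylation and His elements are not annotated separately.

Transcription is driven by the CMV enhancer and immediate early promoter. These are followed by adenovirus-derived leader and splice elements and a chimeric intron fragment, and the transcript ends at a rabbit β-globin polyadenylation signal. A short fragment resembling a mouse IgH signal sequence is annotated just upstream of the insert, although the record describes the insert as the precursor ectodomain. An Epstein-Barr virus oriP fragment can support episomal maintenance in cells expressing EBNA1. In bacteria the plasmid is propagated through a high-copy ColE1/pUC-type origin with ampicillin selection. The lac and tet fragments are backbone remnants.

The separate GenBank record covers only 877 bp of the plasmid and annotates only a Kozak consensus. In this design, the CD4 tag serves as a generic antibody epitope, the biotinylation site allows oriented capture on streptavidin, and the His tag permits affinity purification. The associated publication used a human platelet receptor protein microarray to screen for extracellular receptor–ligand interactions.
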