Addgene plasmid #53337: SIGLE-bio-His
Purpose: Expresses full-length Sialic acid-binding Ig-like lectin 12 precursor ectodomain in mammalian cells. C-terminal rat Cd4d3+4 tag, biotinylation sequence and His tag.
Depositing lab: Gavin Wright. Depositing organization: Wellcome Sanger Institute. Publication: A human platelet receptor protein microarray identifies FcepsilonR1alpha as an activating PEAR1 ligand. Sun Y, Vandenbriele C, Kauskot A, Verhamme P, Hoylaerts MF, Wright GJ. Mol Cell Proteomics. 2015 Feb 23. pii: mcp.M114.046946. 10.1074/mcp.M114.046946 PubMed 25713122.
Backbone
  Vector backbone: pTT3
  Backbone manufacturer: Yves Durocher, NRC
  Backbone size w/o insert (bp): 6618
  Total vector size (bp): 8072
  Modifications to backbone: Rat CD4 d3+4, enzymatic biotinylation sequence, linker and His tag (CD4d3+4-BioLHis).
  Vector type: Mammalian Expression
Growth in bacteria
  Bacterial resistance: Ampicillin, 100 μg/mL
  Growth temperature: 37°C
  Growth strain: Top10
  Copy number: High Copy
Gene/Insert
  Gene/Insert name: SIGLE (alt name: Sialic acid-binding Ig-like lectin 12 precursor)
  Species: H. sapiens (human)
  Insert size (bp): 1454
  Entrez Gene: SIGLEC12 (a.k.a. UNQ9215/PRO34042, S2V, SIGLECL1, SLG, Siglec-XII)
  Promoter: CMV
  Tag / fusion protein: rat CD4 d3+4 (C terminal on backbone); enzymatic biotinylation sequence (C terminal on backbone); His tag (C terminal on backbone)
  Cloning method: Restriction Enzyme; 5′ cloning site NotI (not destroyed); 3′ cloning site AscI (not destroyed)
  Sequencing primers: 5′ CMV-fwd
Resource information
  A portion of this plasmid was derived from a plasmid made by: Insert was chemically synthesised.
Terms and licenses: Academic/Nonprofit Terms; Industry Terms: Not Available to Industry
Depositor comments: Article ref 44
How to cite: SIGLE-bio-His was a gift from Gavin Wright (Addgene plasmid # 53337 ; http://n2t.net/addgene:53337 ; RRID:Addgene_53337)
