LOCUS       Exported 877 bp ds-DNA linear SYN 14-JUN-2021
DEFINITION  Expresses full-length Sialic acid-binding Ig-like lectin 12
            precursor ectodomain in mammalian cells. C-terminal rat Cd4d3+4 tag,
            biotinylation sequence and His tag..
ACCESSION   .
VERSION     .
KEYWORDS    SIGLE-bio-His
SOURCE      synthetic DNA construct
  ORGANISM  synthetic DNA construct
REFERENCE   1 (bases 1 to 877)
  AUTHORS   Sun Y, Vandenbriele C, Kauskot A, Verhamme P, Hoylaerts MF, Wright
            GJ
  TITLE     A human platelet receptor protein microarray identifies
            FcepsilonR1alpha as an activating PEAR1 ligand.
  JOURNAL   Mol Cell Proteomics. 2015 Feb 23. pii: mcp.M114.046946.
  PUBMED    25713122
REFERENCE   2 (bases 1 to 877)
  AUTHORS   .
  TITLE     Direct Submission
  JOURNAL   Exported Jun 14, 2021 from SnapGene Server 1.1.58
            http://www.snapgene.com
FEATURES             Location/Qualifiers
     source          1..877
                     /organism="synthetic DNA construct"
                     /mol_type="other DNA"
     regulatory      10..19
                     /regulatory_class="other"
                     /note="vertebrate consensus sequence for strong initiation
                     of translation (Kozak, 1987)"
ORIGIN
        1 actgcggccg ccaccatgga tctgctgctg ctcctcctgc ctcccctgct gtgtggcaga
       61 gtgggcgcca aagagcagaa ggactatctg ctgaccatgc agaaaagcgt gaccgtgcag
      121 gaaggcctct gcgtcagcgt gctgtgcagc ttcagctacc cccagaacgg ctggacagcc
      181 agcgatcctg tgcacggcta ctggttcaga gccggcgacc acgtgtccag aaacatcccc
      241 gtggccacca acaatcccgc cagagctgtg caggaagaga cacgggaccg gttccatctg
      301 ctgggcgacc ctcagaacaa ggactgcacc ctgagcatcc gggacaccag agagagcgac
      361 gccggcacct acgtgttctg cgtggagcgg ggcaacatga agtggaacta caagtacgac
      421 cagctgtccg tgaacgtgac cgcctcccag gatctgctgt cccggtacag actggaagtg
      481 cccgagagcg tcacagtcca ggaagggctc tgcgtcagcg tcccctgcag cgtgctgtac
      541 ccccactaca actggaccgc cagcagccct gtgtacggca gctggttcaa agagggcgcc
      601 gacatcccct gggacattcc agtggccaca aacaccccca gcggcaaggt ccaggaagat
      661 acccacggcc ggtttctgct gctgggagat ccacagacca acaactgcag cctgtccatc
      721 agggacgcca gaaagggcga cagcggcaag tactacttcc aggtggagag gggcagccgc
      781 aagtggaatt acatctacga caaactgagc gtgcacgtga cagccctgac ccacatgccc
      841 accttcagca tccccggcac cctggaaagc ggccacc
//
