>Addgene plasmid #53337 | SIGLE-bio-His | addgene partial sequence | sequence record 94774 | rb_glob_PA_term-R 5'-CCCATATGTCCTTCCGAGTG-3'
ATAAATTTCCTTTATTAGCCAGAGGTCGAGGTCGGGGGATCCTTAATTAATCACGTGTCTAGACTCAATG
GTGGTGATGGTGGTGGGGGCCCAGAGGGGCCAGAGGAGGCAGGTTCCTGTCCCTGTGGTTCCACAGCATC
TTCTGGGCGTCCAGGATGTGGTGCAGGCTGCCGGAATTCAACCCTTTGGATAAAACCTGGATCTTGGAGT
CCATCTTGACCTCTTCACCTTCACTCAGTAGACATTGCCACACCCCTGCTTCAGGGGCCTGCACTTGAAT
CACTTTCTCCTGCCTGGAGACCCTGGCCTCCTGATTCTCCTGCTTCAAGATCAGTCTCATCTTGGGTGAG
GTGGGTCCCATCACCTCACAGGTCAAAGTGTTGCTGTCGGGCTGAGTCACTTTCATCACCACCAGGTTCA
CTTCCTGATACAGTATCCCTCTGTCCAGAGTCAGGGTCAGGTTGCCAGAACCAGCAAACTGAAGGGAGAC
CTGGGGTATCTGAAGGGTGAGTGGGAGCGTTTCGGACAGCTGGAACTTGGGGTTGCTAGTAGACTTCTGC
ACAGACACCTTTTGGTTCTTTAGGGAGAAGGTGATCCAGGACTGGGAAGAAGGAGCCTTCTCTGCCTTCC
ATCTCAACTCTCCCTGCAGGCTTTCCTCTCCAAGGTTGAGTGGGAAGGAGAACTCCGCTGACTCCCCCTC
ACTCTTATAGGCCGTGATGGAGGTCGACGGCGCGCCTGTCACGCCGCTGATAGGCCGCATCTTGCCGGTG
TACTCGTTCTGCAGGCTCAGGCTCA
